>Addgene plasmid #23228 | GFP-Rnd2 | addgene partial sequence | sequence record 29088 | 23228 with EGFP-C
CTGTACAAGTCCGGACTCAGATCCATGGAGGGGCAGAGCGGCCGCTGCAAGATCGTGGTGGTGGGAGACG
CAGAGTGCGGCAAGACGGCGCTGCTGCAGGTGTTCGCCAAGGACGCCTATCCCGGGAGTTATGTCCCCAC
CGTGTTTGAGAACTACACTGCGAGCTTTGAGATCGACAAGCGCCGCATTGAGCTCAACATGTGGGACACT
TCAGGTTCCTCTTACTATGATAATGTCCGGCCTCTGGCCTATCCTGATTCTGATGCTGTGCTCATCTGCT
TCGACATTAGCCGACCAGAAACACTGGACAGTGTTCTCAAGAAGTGGCAAGGAGAGACTCAAGAGTTCTG
CCCCAATGCCAAGGTTGTGCTGGTTGGCTGTAAACTGGACATGCGGACTGACCTGGCCACACTGAGGGAG
CTGTCCAAGCAGAGGCTTATCCCTGTTACACATGAGCAGGGCACTGTGCTGGCCAAGCAGGTGGGGGCTG
TGTCCTATGTTGAGTGCTCCTCCCGGTCCTCTGAGCGCAGCGTCAGGGATGTCTTCCATGTGGCTACAGT
GGCCTCCCTTGGCCGTGGCCATAGGCAGCTGCGCCGAACTGACTCACGCCGGGGAATGCAGCGATCCGCT
CAGCTGTCA
