[The description below was written by a language model from this plasmid's Addgene catalogue record.]
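Description:
GFP-Rnd2 is a mammalian expression plasmid built on the Clontech pEGFP-C backbone (about 4.7 kb without insert), carrying a roughly 700 bp insert encoding human Rnd2 (RND2, also known as ARHN, RHO7 or RhoN), an atypical member of the Rho family of small GTPases. The insert was introduced by restriction enzyme cloning downstream of the EGFP coding sequence supplied by the backbone, so the expressed protein is an N-terminal EGFP fusion. Placing the fluorescent tag at the N terminus leaves the C terminus of Rnd2 free, which matters for Rho family proteins because their C-terminal CAAX motif directs the lipid modification and processing steps that govern membrane association. The plasmid is propagated in E. coli under kanamycin selection, and it carries a neomycin resistance marker that allows G418 selection of stably transfected mammalian cells. The record does not state the promoter, the origins of replication or the copy number, and no feature table is provided. pEGFP-C series vectors generally drive the fusion from the CMV immediate-early promoter, but this is not confirmed here.

The associated publication concerns posttranslational modification of Rho family GTPases and their dependence on CAAX-signalled processing. This suggests the construct was used to visualise the subcellular localisation of Rnd2 in live or fixed mammalian cells, and to examine how that localisation responds when prenylation or later CAAX processing is disrupted. More generally, it serves as a tool for transient or stable expression of fluorescently tagged Rnd2 in studies of its distribution and function.
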