Addgene plasmid #23228: GFP-Rnd2
Depositing lab: Channing Der. Depositing organization: University of North Carolina at Chapel Hill. Publication: Rho Family GTPase modification and dependence on CAAX motif-signaled posttranslational modification. Roberts PJ, Mitin N, Keller PJ, Chenette EJ, Madigan JP, Currin RO, Cox AD, Wilson O, Kirschmeier P, Der CJ. J Biol Chem. 2008 Sep 12. 283(37):25150-63. 10.1074/jbc.M800882200 PubMed 18614539.
Backbone
  Vector backbone: pEGFP-C
  Backbone manufacturer: Clontech
  Backbone size w/o insert (bp): 4700
  Vector type: Mammalian Expression
  Selectable markers: Neomycin (select with G418)
Growth in bacteria
  Bacterial resistance: Kanamycin, 50 μg/mL
  Growth temperature: 37°C
  Growth strain: DH5alpha
  Copy number: Unknown
Gene/Insert
  Gene/Insert name: Rnd2
  Species: H. sapiens (human)
  Insert size (bp): 700
  Entrez Gene: RND2 (a.k.a. ARHN, RHO7, RhoN)
  Tag / fusion protein: EGFP (N terminal on backbone)
  Cloning method: Restriction Enzyme
  Sequencing primers: 5′ EGFP-C
Terms and licenses: Academic/Nonprofit Terms; Industry Terms: Not Available to Industry
How to cite: GFP-Rnd2 was a gift from Channing Der (Addgene plasmid # 23228 ; http://n2t.net/addgene:23228 ; RRID:Addgene_23228)
